Addgene plasmid #172695: pCZGY3195
Purpose: Punc-25-gfp1-10 Expresses split GFP parts 1-10 specifically in C. elegans GABAergic motor neurons (only shows active fluorescence when binds to GFP11)
Depositing lab: Yishi Jin. Depositing organization: University of California, San Diego (UCSD). Publication: Microtubule-dependent ribosome localization in C. elegans neurons. Noma K, Goncharov A, Ellisman MH, Jin Y. Elife. 2017 Aug 2;6. pii: e26376. doi: 10.7554/eLife.26376. PubMed 28767038.
Backbone
  Vector backbone: Gateway final clone
  Vector type: Worm Expression
Growth in bacteria
  Bacterial resistance: Ampicillin, 100 μg/mL
  Growth temperature: 37°C
  Growth strain: DH5alpha
  Copy number: Unknown
Gene/Insert
  Gene/Insert name: Punc-25 (alt names: unc-25p; unc-25 promoter)
  Species: C. elegans (nematode)
  Tag / fusion protein: GFP 1-10 (C terminal on insert)
Terms and licenses: Academic/Nonprofit Terms; Industry Terms: Not Available to Industry
Depositor comments: Please note that the Addgene NGS sequence differs from the depositor's annotated sequence. These differences do not affect plasmid function.
How to cite: pCZGY3195 was a gift from Yishi Jin (Addgene plasmid # 172695 ; http://n2t.net/addgene:172695 ; RRID:Addgene_172695)
