[The description below was written by a language model from this plasmid's Addgene catalogue record and pLannotate feature annotations shown in this document.]
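Description:
pCZGY3195 is a C. elegans expression plasmid, recorded as a Gateway final (expression) clone, that places the large fragment of split GFP (GFP1-10) under the unc-25 promoter so that it is produced specifically in GABAergic motor neurons. In bacteria it is maintained through a high-copy ColE1/pUC-type origin and selected with ampicillin via the β-lactamase gene and its own promoter. The annotated 5.5 kb sequence also carries typical cloning-vector remnants: a CAP site, lac promoter and operator, a fragment of a pBluescript polylinker, and short fragments of rop, bom and lacI, none of which are relevant to expression in the worm.

The payload is a partial superfolder GFP coding sequence, consistent with a GFP1-10 fragment lacking the eleventh β-strand. It is flanked by attB1 and attB2 sites, showing that the reading frame was introduced by Gateway recombination into a destination vector. The unc-25 promoter itself is not annotated in the feature table, but the roughly 1.3 kb unannotated stretch between the polylinker fragment and attB1 is the likely location. Downstream of attB2, a short match to the C. elegans gene aex-5 is detected; the record does not state its role, nor does it name a 3′ UTR. GFP1-10 is non-fluorescent on its own and becomes fluorescent only when it associates with the short GFP11 peptide, so this construct allows cell-type-specific visualization of proteins tagged with GFP11. The associated publication concerns ribosome localization in C. elegans neurons. The depositor notes that the sequenced plasmid differs from their annotated sequence, without any effect on function.
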