Features (pLannotate 1.2.2; 14 found; start..end, strand, type, name):
      1..22      +  protein_bind   CAP binding site: CAP binding activates transcription in the presence of cAMP. E. coli catabolite activator protein
     37..67      +  promoter       lac promoter: promoter for the E. coli lac operon
     75..91      +  protein_bind   lac operator: The lac repressor binds to the lac operator to inhibit transcription in E. coli. This inhibition can be relieved by adding lactose or isopropyl-β-D-thiogalactopyranoside (IPTG). lac repressor encoded by lacI
    128..146     -  misc_feature   MCS (fragment): pBluescript multiple cloning site
   1453..1477    +  protein_bind   attB1: mutant version of attB; recombination site for the Gateway® BP reaction BP Clonase™
   1504..2148    +  CDS            superfolder GFP (fragment): GFP variant that folds robustly even when fused to poorly folded proteins (Pédelacq et al., 2006) mammalian codon-optimized
   2211..2235    -  protein_bind   attB2: mutant version of attB; recombination site for the Gateway® BP reaction BP Clonase™
   2850..3002    +  CDS            aex-5 (fragment): AEX5_CAEEL - Also known as kpc-3 From Caenorhabditis elegans.
   3129..3164    +  CDS            rop (fragment): Rop protein, which maintains plasmids at low copy number; rop
   3266..3365    +  misc_feature   bom (fragment): basis of mobility region from pBR322
   3463..3567    +  promoter       AmpR promoter: bla
   3568..4428    +  CDS            AmpR: β-lactamase; bla; confers resistance to ampicillin, carbenicillin, and related antibiotics
   4599..5187    +  rep_origin     ori: high-copy-number ColE1/pMB1/pBR322/pUC origin of replication
   5370..5462    +  CDS            lacI (fragment): lac repressor; lacI; The lac repressor binds to the lac operator to inhibit transcription in E. coli. This inhibition can be relieved by adding lactose or isopropyl-β-D-thiogalactopyranoside (IPTG).
>Addgene plasmid #172695 | pCZGY3195 | addgene full sequence | sequence record 346669 | Addgene NGS Result
TAATGTGAGTTAGCTCACTCATTAGGCACCCCAGGCTTTACACTTTATGCTTCCGGCTCGTATGTTGTGT
GGAATTGTGAGCGGATAACAATTTCACACAGGAAACAGCTATGACCATGATTACGCCAAGCTTGATATCG
AATTCCGTTTTTTTTTTTGGAAATATCGATTTTTTCCGAGATATCTAAAATTGAAAGAAATTTTCGATTT
TCTGAGAAAAATACGAAAAAATCGAAAAAAAAACCCAAATTTCGGTTTTTTCGTAAAAAAAGTCGTAAAA
ATGTAATTTTTTTCCTGAAAAATCGGAATTTTTTACAAAATATCGGAAAATACTCAAAAAAAAGCTGAAA
ATTTCGATTTTCCGGAGAAAAAATCTTTTTAAAAAAATATTTTTTTTTCAGAAAATAAGAAAAGCCGAAA
TTTATAACTATTTCTCCGGAAATTCGAAATTTTTAACGAAATATCGGAATAATTTTTAGATTTTTCAAGT
TTGACTTTGCGAGAAAAAAATCGGAAAAACCTCGATTCGACGCCGAAAAATGCTCCTTTTCGAAAAGATT
TTTGAAATTTCAGAAAATCGACATGCAAGCGCGCTCCACGGCGAAATGACAACGATGATCCACCGCCCTC
AAAAAGTTGGGTCTCGTTAGGTATTTGGCGGTAAAACTGGTAAAACTCCAGTTTTGCCTCCAACGAGACC
CAATTTTTTGGGGCGGTGGTGGAGCGCGCTTGCACAAGCTGAAAGCATTTTTCTGCGACTCGATAATATT
TTGAAAACCTGTGTCAATTCTCGAAATTCTTTTTTTAAAAAATAATCCCGAGCTTCTCTCAGTCCTCCTC
TATGAGGATGTTCCTTTTTTTTGGTTTTTCAATTTTTTTTAAAATTCCAAATTTCTGTTGTGCAATTCAC
TTCCCCCCAAGAAATCCCAAAAATCCCCAGTTTTCCCCAAAAATGTTCCGTTTTCATGTGATTTTTCCCC
CATTTTTAAAACATTTTTTTGACTTTTTTTTAAAATGATTATTATTATTGTTTTCTATTTCATGGCCGGT
AAATTATTTTTTTTCTTTCTTTTTTTTTGCTCTTTTTTTTCAAGAATTTTCGAATTGTTTGAAGGGCTGC
TCATCTAATCTTTTGTCATTTTGTTCTGATGCCATCATTTCTGAGAGGACCTTTGAAGACTCGTCACGAA
ACGGGAGGGGGGCTCAAGTGAGCATTATTATTATTATTATTGTCGCAAAAAGTTTACCCCGGGCTCCCCC
TGGCTCCCCTCTTTGAGCAAGGGTTTAAGGGCTCATTTTGATGACGAATTGCTCATTGGGATTATAGTCA
CGCCCCTCTTTTGGAGCAACTACACAACTGAGCCACAGTAATCCTTGGGGGCGGGGTCAGTAGGACCCCC
TCCGGAATAGGGAAAAGCTCAGTTCACCGCCAAAGATCCCCGGGATTGGATCACAAGTTTGTACAAAAAA
GCAGGCTCCGAATTCGCCCTTAGATCTGCCACCATGGTGAGCAAGGGCGAGGAGCTGTTCACCGGGGTGG
TGCCCATCCTGGTCGAGCTGGACGGCGACGTAAACGGCCACAAGTTCAGCGTGCGCGGCGAGGGCGAGGG
CGATGCCACCATTGGCAAGCTGACCCTGAAGTTCATCTGCACCACCGGCAAGCTGCCCGTGCCCTGGCCC
ACCCTCGTGACCACCCTGACCTACGGCGTGCAGTGCTTCAGCCGCTACCCCGACCACATGAAGCAGCACG
ACTTCTTCAAGTCCGCCATGCCCGAAGGCTACGTCCAGGAGCGCACCATCAGCTTCAAGGACGACGGCAA
ATACAAGACCCGCGCCGTGGTGAAGTTCGAGGGCGACACCCTGGTGAACCGCATCGAGCTGAAGGGCACC
GACTTCAAGGAGGACGGCAACATCCTGGGGCACAAGCTGGAGTACAACTTTAACAGCCACAACGTCTATA
TCACCGCCGACAAGCAGAAGAACGGCATCAAGGCGAACTTCACCGTGCGCCACAACGTGGAGGACGGCAG
CGTGCAGCTCGCCGACCACTACCAGCAGAACACCCCCATCGGCGACGGCCCCGTGCTGCTGCCCGACAAC
CACTACCTGAGCACCCAGACCGTGCTGAGCAAAGACCCCAACGAGAAGGAGCTCGGATCTGGATCTGGAT
CTGGATCTGGATCTTCTGCAGGCTAGCAAGGGCGAATTCGACCCAGCTTTCTTGTACAAAGTGGTGATCC
AAAGGACCCAAAGGTATGTTTCGAATGATACTAACATAACATAGAACATTTTCAGGAGGACCCTTGGCTA
GCGTCGACGGTACCATGGTATTGATATCTGAGCTCCGCATCGGCCGCTGTCATCAGATCGCCATCTCGCG
CCCGTGCCTCTGACTTCTAAGTCCAATTACTCTTCAACATCCCTACATGCTCTTTCTCCCTGTGCTCCCA
CCCCCTATTTTTGTTATTATCAAAAAACTTCTCTTAATTTCTTTGTTTTTTAGCTTCTTTTAAGTCACCT
CTAACAATGAAATTGTGTAGATTCAAAAATAGAATTAATTCGTAATAAAAAGTCGAAAAAAATTGTGCTC
CCTCCCCCCATTAATAATAATTCTATCCCAAAATCTACACAATGTTCTGTGTACACTTCTTATGTTTTTT
ACTTCTGATAAATTTTTTTGAAACATCATAGAAAAAACCGCACACAAAATACCTTATCATATGTTACGTT
TCAGTTTATGACCGCAATTTTTATTTCTTCGCACGTCTGGGCCTCTCATGACGTCAAATCATGCTCATCG
TGAAAAAGTTTTGGAGTATTTTTGGAATTTTTCAATCAAGTGAAAGTTTATGAAATTAATTTTCCTGCTT
TTGCTTTTTGGGGTTTCCCCTATTGTTTGTCAAGATTTCGAGGACGGCGTTTTTCTTGCTAAAATCACAA
GTATTGATGAGCACGATGCAAGAAAGATCGGAAGAAGGTTTGGGTTTGAGGCTCAGTGGAAGGTGAGTAG
AAGTTGATAATTTGAAAGTGGAGTAGTGTCTATGGGGTTTTTGCCTTAAATGACAGAATACATTCCCAAT
ATACCAAACATAACTGTTTCTACTAGTCGGCCGTACGGGCCCTTTCGTCTCGCGCGTTTCGGTGATGACG
GTGAAAACCTCTGACACATGCAGCTCCCGGAGACGGTCACAGCTTGTCTGTAAGCGGATGCCGGGAGCAG
ACAAGCCCGTCAGGGCGCGTCAGCGGGTGTTGGCGGGTGTCGGGGCTGGCTTAACTATGCGGCATCAGAG
CAGATTGTACTGAGAGTGCACCATATGCGGTGTGAAATACCGCACAGATGCGTAAGGAGAAAATACCGCA
TCAGGCGGCCTTAAGGGCCTCGTGATACGCCTATTTTTATAGGTTAATGTCATGATAATAATGGTTTCTT
AGACGTCAGGTGGCACTTTTCGGGGAAATGTGCGCGGAACCCCTATTTGTTTATTTTTCTAAATACATTC
AAATATGTATCCGCTCATGAGACAATAACCCTGATAAATGCTTCAATAATATTGAAAAAGGAAGAGTATG
AGTATTCAACATTTCCGTGTCGCCCTTATTCCCTTTTTTGCGGCATTTTGCCTTCCTGTTTTTGCTCACC
CAGAAACGCTGGTGAAAGTAAAAGATGCTGAAGATCAGTTGGGTGCACGAGTGGGTTACATCGAACTGGA
TCTCAACAGCGGTAAGATCCTTGAGAGTTTTCGCCCCGAAGAACGTTTTCCAATGATGAGCACTTTTAAA
GTTCTGCTATGTGGCGCGGTATTATCCCGTATTGACGCCGGGCAAGAGCAACTCGGTCGCCGCATACACT
ATTCTCAGAATGACTTGGTTGAGTACTCACCAGTCACAGAAAAGCATCTTACGGATGGCATGACAGTAAG
AGAATTATGCAGTGCTGCCATAACCATGAGTGATAACACTGCGGCCAACTTACTTCTGACAACGATCGGA
GGACCGAAGGAGCTAACCGCTTTTTTGCACAACATGGGGGATCATGTAACTCGCCTTGATCGTTGGGAAC
CGGAGCTGAATGAAGCCATACCAAACGACGAGCGTGACACCACGATGCCTGTAGCAATGGCAACAACGTT
GCGCAAACTATTAACTGGCGAACTACTTACTCTAGCTTCCCGGCAACAATTAATAGACTGGATGGAGGCG
GATAAAGTTGCAGGACCACTTCTGCGCTCGGCCCTTCCGGCTGGCTGGTTTATTGCTGATAAATCTGGAG
CCGGTGAGCGTGGGTCTCGCGGTATCATTGCAGCACTGGGGCCAGATGGTAAGCCCTCCCGTATCGTAGT
TATCTACACGACGGGGAGTCAGGCAACTATGGATGAACGAAATAGACAGATCGCTGAGATAGGTGCCTCA
CTGATTAAGCATTGGTAACTGTCAGACCAAGTTTACTCATATATACTTTAGATTGATTTAAAACTTCATT
TTTAATTTAAAAGGATCTAGGTGAAGATCCTTTTTGATAATCTCATGACCAAAATCCCTTAACGTGAGTT
TTCGTTCCACTGAGCGTCAGACCCCGTAGAAAAGATCAAAGGATCTTCTTGAGATCCTTTTTTTCTGCGC
GTAATCTGCTGCTTGCAAACAAAAAAACCACCGCTACCAGCGGTGGTTTGTTTGCCGGATCAAGAGCTAC
CAACTCTTTTTCCGAAGGTAACTGGCTTCAGCAGAGCGCAGATACCAAATACTGTTCTTCTAGTGTAGCC
GTAGTTAGGCCACCACTTCAAGAACTCTGTAGCACCGCCTACATACCTCGCTCTGCTAATCCTGTTACCA
GTGGCTGCTGCCAGTGGCGATAAGTCGTGTCTTACCGGGTTGGACTCAAGACGATAGTTACCGGATAAGG
CGCAGCGGTCGGGCTGAACGGGGGGTTCGTGCACACAGCCCAGCTTGGAGCGAACGACCTACACCGAACT
GAGATACCTACAGCGTGAGCTATGAGAAAGCGCCACGCTTCCCGAAGGGAGAAAGGCGGACAGGTATCCG
GTAAGCGGCAGGGTCGGAACAGGAGAGCGCACGAGGGAGCTTCCAGGGGGAAACGCCTGGTATCTTTATA
GTCCTGTCGGGTTTCGCCACCTCTGACTTGAGCGTCGATTTTTGTGATGCTCGTCAGGGGGGCGGAGCCT
ATGGAAAAACGCCAGCAACGCGGCCTTTTTACGGTTCCTGGCCTTTTGCTGGCCTTTTGCTCACATGTTC
TTTCCTGCGTTATCCCCTGATTCTGTGGATAACCGTATTACCGCCTTTGAGTGAGCTGATACCGCTCGCC
GCAGCCGAACGACCGAGCGCAGCGAGTCAGTGAGCGAGGAAGCGGAAGAGCGCCCAATACGCAAACCGCC
TCTCCCCGCGCGTTGGCCGATTCATTAATGCAGCTGGCACGACAGGTTTCCCGACTGGAAAGCGGGCAGT
GAGCGCAACGCAAT
